Addgene plasmid #91215: pTC366
Purpose: protoplast vector expressing 2 gRNAs targeting tomato ARF8A (CmYLCV promoter, ribozyme processing)
Depositing lab: Daniel Voytas. Depositing organization: University of Minnesota. Publication: A multi-purpose toolkit to enable advanced genome engineering in plants. Cermak T, Curtin SJ, Gil-Humanes J, Cegan R, Kono TJY, Konecna E, Belanto JJ, Starker CG, Mathre JW, Greenstein RL, Voytas DF. Plant Cell. 2017 May 18. pii: tpc.00922.2016. doi: 10.1105/tpc.16.00922. PubMed 28522548.
Backbone
  Vector backbone: pDIRECT_10E
  Vector type: Plant Expression, CRISPR
Growth in bacteria
  Bacterial resistance: Spectinomycin, 50 μg/mL
  Growth temperature: 37°C
  Growth strain: DH5alpha
  Copy number: High Copy
Gene/Insert
  Gene/Insert name: 2 gRNAs targeting tomato ARF8A
  gRNA/shRNA sequence: gRNA9: GCTGCCAGCCTGATCTTTGA, gRNA10: GTAAAGTTTTCTGGTTAATT
  Cloning method: Restriction Enzyme; 5′ cloning site unknown (unknown if destroyed); 3′ cloning site unknown (unknown if destroyed)
  Sequencing primers: 5′ unknown
Terms and licenses: Academic/Nonprofit Terms; Industry Terms: Not Available to Industry
How to cite: pTC366 was a gift from Daniel Voytas (Addgene plasmid # 91215 ; http://n2t.net/addgene:91215 ; RRID:Addgene_91215)
