[The description below was written by a language model from this plasmid's Addgene catalogue record and pLannotate feature annotations shown in this document.]
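Description:
pTC366 is a non-T-DNA plant expression CRISPR vector built on the pDIRECT_10E backbone and intended for direct delivery into protoplasts rather than Agrobacterium-mediated transformation. It is maintained in E. coli as a high-copy plasmid through a ColE1/pUC-type origin and is selected with spectinomycin via an aadA (SmR) aminoglycoside adenylyltransferase gene. Short fragments of a class 1 integron Pc promoter and a gentamicin acetyltransferase gene lie just upstream of aadA and appear to be remnants of the resistance cassette's origin. The annotated sequence is about 8.4 kb.

The plasmid carries both components needed for Cas9 editing. A CaMV 35S promoter drives a Streptococcus pyogenes Cas9 coding sequence, terminated by the Arabidopsis HSP18.2 terminator. Downstream is a second transcription unit containing two guide RNAs, each ending in the standard S. pyogenes gRNA scaffold, followed by a hammerhead ribozyme fragment and the CaMV polyadenylation signal. According to the catalogue entry this array is driven by the Cestrum yellow leaf curling virus (CmYLCV) promoter, a Pol II promoter. That promoter was not picked up by the automated annotation, but an unannotated stretch precedes the first scaffold. Because a Pol II transcript would otherwise carry extra flanking sequence, the guides are expressed as a single polycistronic RNA, and self-cleaving ribozymes release the individual gRNAs.

Both guides target the tomato ARF8A gene (an auxin response factor). Using two guides at one locus can produce a deletion between the cut sites as well as small indels. The construct is suited to transient tests of editing activity in tomato protoplasts and comes from a modular plant genome engineering toolkit.
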