Features (pLannotate 1.2.2; 11 found; start..end, strand, type, name):
     84..672     +  rep_origin     ori: high-copy-number ColE1/pMB1/pBR322/pUC origin of replication
   1408..1749    +  promoter       CaMV 35S promoter: strong constitutive promoter from cauliflower mosaic virus
   1787..5890    +  CDS            cas9: CAS9_STRP1 - Also known as csn1 From Streptococcus pyogenes serotype M1.
   5934..6182    +  terminator     HSP terminator: efficient transcription terminator from the Arabidopsis thaliana heat shock protein 18.2 gene (Nagaya et al., 2010)
   6715..6790    +  misc_RNA       gRNA scaffold: guide RNA scaffold for the Streptococcus pyogenes CRISPR/Cas9 system
   6824..6899    +  misc_RNA       gRNA scaffold: guide RNA scaffold for the Streptococcus pyogenes CRISPR/Cas9 system
   6903..6950    +  misc_RNA       sTRSV HHRz (fragment): hammerhead ribozyme from the tobacco ringspot virus satellite RNA (Khvorova et al., 2003)
   6975..7149    +  polyA_signal   CaMV poly(A) signal: cauliflower mosaic virus polyadenylation signal
   7357..7380    +  promoter       Pc promoter (fragment): intI1 (promoter lies within the coding sequence); class 1 integron promoter
   7556..7612    +  CDS            GmR (fragment): gentamycin acetyltransferase; aacC1; confers resistance to gentamycin
   7619..8410    +  CDS            SmR: aminoglycoside adenylyltransferase (Murphy, 1985); aadA; confers resistance to spectinomycin and streptomycin
>Addgene plasmid #91215 | pTC366 | addgene full sequence | sequence record 182466 | Addgene NGS Result
CACCCATGACCAAAATCCCTTAACGTGAGTTACGCGTCGTTCCACTGAGCGTCAGACCCCGTAGAAAAGA
TCAAAGGATCTTCTTGAGATCCTTTTTTTCTGCGCGTAATCTGCTGCTTGCAAACAAAAAAACCACCGCT
ACCAGCGGTGGTTTGTTTGCCGGATCAAGAGCTACCAACTCTTTTTCCGAAGGTAACTGGCTTCAGCAGA
GCGCAGATACCAAATACTGTTCTTCTAGTGTAGCCGTAGTTAGGCCACCACTTCAAGAACTCTGTAGCAC
CGCCTACATACCTCGCTCTGCTAATCCTGTTACCAGTGGCTGCTGCCAGTGGCGATAAGTCGTGTCTTAC
CGGGTTGGACTCAAGACGATAGTTACCGGATAAGGCGCAGCGGTCGGGCTGAACGGGGGGTTCGTGCACA
CAGCCCAGCTTGGAGCGAACGACCTACACCGAACTGAGATACCTACAGCGTGAGCTATGAGAAAGCGCCA
CGCTTCCCGAAGGGAGAAAGGCGGACAGGTATCCGGTAAGCGGCAGGGTCGGAACAGGAGAGCGCACGAG
GGAGCTTCCAGGGGGAAACGCCTGGTATCTTTATAGTCCTGTCGGGTTTCGCCACCTCTGACTTGAGCGT
CGATTTTTGTGATGCTCGTCAGGGGGGCGGAGCCTATGGAAAAACGCCAGCAACGCGGCCTTTTTACGGT
TCCTGGCCTTTTGCTGGCCTTTTGCTCACATGTTCTTTCCTGCGTTATCCCCTGATTCTGTGGATAACCG
TATTACCGCCTTTGAGTGAGCTGATACCGCTCGCCGCAGCCGAACGACCGAGCGCAGCGAGTCAGTGAGC
GAGGAAGCGGGAGAGCGCCCAAAACTATCAGGTGACGTACCCAAAGCTCTGGAAGTTCTCGGCGCGCCGA
TCGGCGCGCCAGATTTGCCTTTTCAATTTCAGAAAGAATGCTAACCCACAGATGGTTAGAGAGGCTTACG
CAGCAGGTATCATCAAGACGATCTACCCGAGCAATAATCTCCAGGAAATCAAATACCTTCCCAAGAAGGT
TAAAGATGCAGTCAAAAGATTCAGGACTAACTGCATCAAGAACACAGAGAAAGATATATTTCTCAAGATC
AGAAGTACTATTCCAGTATGGACGATTCAAGGCTTGCTTCACAAACCAAGGCAAGTAATAGAGATTGGAG
TCTCTAAAAAGGTAGTTCCCACTGAATCAAAGGCCATGGAGTCAAAGATTCAAATAGAGGACCTAACAGA
ACTCGCCGTAAAGACTGGCGAACAGTTCATACAGAGTCTCTTACGACTCAATGACAAGAAGAAAATCTTC
GTCAACATGGTGGAGCACGACACACTTGTCTACTCCAAAAATATCAAAGATACAGTCTCAGAAGACCAAA
GGGCAATTGAGACTTTTCAACAAAGGGTAATATCCGGAAACCTCCTCGGATTCCATTGCCCAGCTATCTG
TCACTTTATTGTGAAGATAGTGGAAAAGGAAGGTGGCTCCTACAAATGCCATCATTGCGATAAAGGAAAG
GCCATCGTTGAAGATGCCTCTGCCGACAGTGGTCCCAAAGATGGACCCCCACCCACGAGGAGCATCGTGG
AAAAAGAAGACGTTCCAACCACGTCTTCAAAGCAAGTGGATTGATGTGATATCTCCACTGACGTAAGGGA
TGACGCACAATCCCACTATCCTTCGCAAGACCCTTCCTCTATATAAGGAAGTTCATTTCATTTGGAGAGA
ACACGGGGGACTCCTGCAGGTAGATCGCTCGTCGACATGGATAAGAAGTACTCTATCGGACTCGATATCG
GAACTAACTCTGTGGGATGGGCTGTGATCACCGATGAGTACAAGGTGCCATCTAAGAAGTTCAAGGTTCT
CGGAAACACCGATAGGCACTCTATCAAGAAAAACCTTATCGGTGCTCTCCTCTTCGATTCTGGTGAAACT
GCTGAGGCTACCAGACTCAAGAGAACCGCTAGAAGAAGGTACACCAGAAGAAAGAACAGGATCTGCTACC
TCCAAGAGATCTTCTCTAACGAGATGGCTAAAGTGGATGATTCATTCTTCCACAGGCTCGAAGAGTCATT
CCTCGTGGAAGAAGATAAGAAGCACGAGAGGCACCCTATCTTCGGAAACATCGTTGATGAGGTGGCATAC
CACGAGAAGTACCCTACTATCTACCACCTCAGAAAGAAGCTCGTTGATTCTACTGATAAGGCTGATCTCA
GGCTCATCTACCTCGCTCTCGCTCACATGATCAAGTTCAGAGGACACTTCCTCATCGAGGGTGATCTCAA
CCCTGATAACTCTGATGTGGATAAGTTGTTCATCCAGCTCGTGCAGACCTACAACCAGCTTTTCGAAGAG
AACCCTATCAACGCTTCAGGTGTGGATGCTAAGGCTATCCTCTCTGCTAGGCTCTCTAAGTCAAGAAGGC
TTGAGAACCTCATTGCTCAGCTCCCTGGTGAGAAGAAGAACGGACTTTTCGGAAACTTGATCGCTCTCTC
TCTCGGACTCACCCCTAACTTCAAGTCTAACTTCGATCTCGCTGAGGATGCAAAGCTCCAGCTCTCAAAG
GATACCTACGATGATGATCTCGATAACCTCCTCGCTCAGATCGGAGATCAGTACGCTGATTTGTTCCTCG
CTGCTAAGAACCTCTCTGATGCTATCCTCCTCAGTGATATCCTCAGAGTGAACACCGAGATCACCAAGGC
TCCACTCTCAGCTTCTATGATCAAGAGATACGATGAGCACCACCAGGATCTCACACTTCTCAAGGCTCTT
GTTAGACAGCAGCTCCCAGAGAAGTACAAAGAGATTTTCTTCGATCAGTCTAAGAACGGATACGCTGGTT
ACATCGATGGTGGTGCATCTCAAGAAGAGTTCTACAAGTTCATCAAGCCTATCCTCGAGAAGATGGATGG
AACCGAGGAACTCCTCGTGAAGCTCAATAGAGAGGATCTTCTCAGAAAGCAGAGGACCTTCGATAACGGA
TCTATCCCTCATCAGATCCACCTCGGAGAGTTGCACGCTATCCTTAGAAGGCAAGAGGATTTCTACCCAT
TCCTCAAGGATAACAGGGAAAAGATTGAGAAGATTCTCACCTTCAGAATCCCTTACTACGTGGGACCTCT
CGCTAGAGGAAACTCAAGATTCGCTTGGATGACCAGAAAGTCTGAGGAAACCATCACCCCTTGGAACTTC
GAAGAGGTGGTGGATAAGGGTGCTAGTGCTCAGTCTTTCATCGAGAGGATGACCAACTTCGATAAGAACC
TTCCAAACGAGAAGGTGCTCCCTAAGCACTCTTTGCTCTACGAGTACTTCACCGTGTACAACGAGTTGAC
CAAGGTTAAGTACGTGACCGAGGGAATGAGGAAGCCTGCTTTTTTGTCAGGTGAGCAAAAGAAGGCTATC
GTTGATCTCTTGTTCAAGACCAACAGAAAGGTGACCGTGAAGCAGCTCAAAGAGGATTACTTCAAGAAAA
TCGAGTGCTTCGATTCAGTTGAGATTTCTGGTGTTGAGGATAGGTTCAACGCATCTCTCGGAACCTACCA
CGATCTCCTCAAGATCATTAAGGATAAGGATTTCTTGGATAACGAGGAAAACGAGGATATCTTGGAGGAT
ATCGTTCTTACCCTCACCCTCTTTGAAGATAGAGAGATGATTGAAGAAAGGCTCAAGACCTACGCTCATC
TCTTCGATGATAAGGTGATGAAGCAGTTGAAGAGAAGAAGATACACTGGTTGGGGAAGGCTCTCAAGAAA
GCTCATTAACGGAATCAGGGATAAGCAGTCTGGAAAGACAATCCTTGATTTCCTCAAGTCTGATGGATTC
GCTAACAGAAACTTCATGCAGCTCATCCACGATGATTCTCTCACCTTTAAAGAGGATATCCAGAAGGCTC
AGGTTTCAGGACAGGGTGATAGTCTCCATGAGCATATCGCTAACCTCGCTGGATCTCCTGCAATCAAGAA
GGGAATCCTCCAGACTGTGAAGGTTGTGGATGAGTTGGTGAAGGTGATGGGAAGGCATAAGCCTGAGAAC
ATCGTGATCGAAATGGCTAGAGAGAACCAGACCACTCAGAAGGGACAGAAGAACTCTAGGGAAAGGATGA
AGAGGATCGAGGAAGGTATCAAAGAGCTTGGATCTCAGATCCTCAAAGAGCACCCTGTTGAGAACACTCA
GCTCCAGAATGAGAAGCTCTACCTCTACTACCTCCAGAACGGAAGGGATATGTATGTGGATCAAGAGTTG
GATATCAACAGGCTCTCTGATTACGATGTTGATCATATCGTGCCACAGTCATTCTTGAAGGATGATTCTA
TCGATAACAAGGTGCTCACCAGGTCTGATAAGAACAGGGGTAAGAGTGATAACGTGCCAAGTGAAGAGGT
TGTGAAGAAAATGAAGAACTATTGGAGGCAGCTCCTCAACGCTAAGCTCATCACTCAGAGAAAGTTCGAT
AACTTGACTAAGGCTGAGAGGGGAGGACTCTCTGAATTGGATAAGGCAGGATTCATCAAGAGGCAGCTTG
TGGAAACCAGGCAGATCACTAAGCACGTTGCACAGATCCTCGATTCTAGGATGAACACCAAGTACGATGA
GAACGATAAGTTGATCAGGGAAGTGAAGGTTATCACCCTCAAGTCAAAGCTCGTGTCTGATTTCAGAAAG
GATTTCCAATTCTACAAGGTGAGGGAAATCAACAACTACCACCACGCTCACGATGCTTACCTTAACGCTG
TTGTTGGAACCGCTCTCATCAAGAAGTATCCTAAGCTCGAGTCAGAGTTCGTGTACGGTGATTACAAGGT
GTACGATGTGAGGAAGATGATCGCTAAGTCTGAGCAAGAGATCGGAAAGGCTACCGCTAAGTATTTCTTC
TACTCTAACATCATGAATTTCTTCAAGACCGAGATTACCCTCGCTAACGGTGAGATCAGAAAGAGGCCAC
TCATCGAGACAAACGGTGAAACAGGTGAGATCGTGTGGGATAAGGGAAGGGATTTCGCTACCGTTAGAAA
GGTGCTCTCTATGCCACAGGTGAACATCGTTAAGAAAACCGAGGTGCAGACCGGTGGATTCTCTAAAGAG
TCTATCCTCCCTAAGAGGAACTCTGATAAGCTCATTGCTAGGAAGAAGGATTGGGACCCTAAGAAATACG
GTGGTTTCGATTCTCCTACCGTGGCTTACTCTGTTCTCGTTGTGGCTAAGGTTGAGAAGGGAAAGAGTAA
GAAGCTCAAGTCTGTTAAGGAACTTCTCGGAATCACTATCATGGAAAGGTCATCTTTCGAGAAGAACCCA
ATCGATTTCCTCGAGGCTAAGGGATACAAAGAGGTTAAGAAGGATCTCATCATCAAGCTCCCAAAGTACT
CACTCTTCGAACTCGAGAACGGTAGAAAGAGGATGCTCGCTTCTGCTGGTGAGCTTCAAAAGGGAAACGA
GCTTGCTCTCCCATCTAAGTACGTTAACTTTCTTTACCTCGCTTCTCACTACGAGAAGTTGAAGGGATCT
CCAGAAGATAACGAGCAGAAGCAACTTTTCGTTGAGCAGCACAAGCACTACTTGGATGAGATCATCGAGC
AGATCTCTGAGTTCTCTAAAAGGGTGATCCTCGCTGATGCAAACCTCGATAAGGTGTTGTCTGCTTACAA
CAAGCACAGAGATAAGCCTATCAGGGAACAGGCAGAGAACATCATCCATCTCTTCACCCTTACCAACCTC
GGTGCTCCTGCTGCTTTCAAGTACTTCGATACAACCATCGATAGGAAGAGATACACCTCTACCAAAGAAG
TGCTCGATGCTACCCTCATCCATCAGTCTATCACTGGACTCTACGAGACTAGGATCGATCTCTCACAGCT
CGGTGGTGATTCAAGGGCTGATCCTAAGAAGAAGAGGAAGGTTTGACTCGAGATATGAAGATGAAGATGA
AATATTTGGTGTGTCAAATAAAAAGCTTGTGTGCTTAAGTTTGTGTTTTTTTCTTGGCTTGTTGTGTTAT
GAATTTGTGGCTTTTTCTAATATTAAATGAATGTAAGATCACATTATAATGAATAAACAAATGTTTCTAT
AATCCATTGTGAATGTTTTGTTGGATCTCTTCTGCAGCATATAACTACTGTATGTGCTATGGTATGGACT
ATGGAATATGATTAAAGATAAGGAGCTCCGGTGACGGACGGCGCGCTGGCAGACATACTGTCCCACAAAT
GAAGATGGAATCTGTAAAAGAAAACGCGTGAAATAATGCGTCTGACAAAGGTTAGGTCGGCTGCCTTTAA
TCAATACCAAAGTGGTCCCTACCACGATGGAAAAACTGTGCAGTCGGTTTGGCTTTTTCTGACGAACAAA
TAAGATTCGTGGCCGACAGGTGGGGGTCCACCATGTGAAGGCATCTTCAGACTCCAATAATGGAGCAATG
ACGTAAGGGCTTACGAAATAAGTAAGGGTAGTTTGGGAAATGTCCACTCACCCGTCAGTCTATAAATACT
TAGCCCCTCCCTCATTGTTAAGGGAGCAAAATCTCAGAGAGATAGTCCTAGAGAGAGAAAGAGAGCAAGT
AGCCTAGAAGTAGTCAAGGCGGCGAAGTATTCAGGCACGTGGCCAGGAAGAAGAAAAGCCAAGACGACGA
AAACAGGTAAGAGCTAAGCTTCCTGCAGGGCTTTTGTCACCGGAGCTGCCAGCCTGATCTTTGAGTTTTA
GAGCTAGAAATAGCAAGTTAAAATAAGGCTAGTCCGTTATCAACTTGAAAAAGTGGCACCGAGTCGGTGC
TTTTGTCACCGGAGTAAAGTTTTCTGGTTAATTGTTTTAGAGCTAGAAATAGCAAGTTAAAATAAGGCTA
GTCCGTTATCAACTTGAAAAAGTGGCACCGAGTCGGTGCTTTTGTCACCGGATGTGTTTTCCGGTCTGAT
GAGTCCGTGAGGACGAAACAAAAGCGTCGATCGACAAGCTCGAGTTTCTCCATAATAATGTGTGAGTAGT
TCCCAGATAAGGGAATTAGGGTTCCTATAGGGTTTCGCTCATGTGTTGAGCATATAAGAAACCCTTAGTA
TGTATTTGTATTTGTAAAATACTTCTATCAATAAAATTTCTAATTCCTAAAACCAAAATCCAGTACTAAA
ATCCAGATCCCCCGAATTACCGGCGAGCTTTGGGTACGTCACGTGGCTCGAGCGCGTAGTCCTCGGTAAT
ATCGCAGAACAAAAGTACCTGATATCGAGTGTACTTCAAGTCACACCGGCGAGTGCCAGCCAGGACAGAA
ATGCCTCGACTTCGCTGCTACCCAAGGTTGCCGGGTGACGCACACCGTGGAAACGGATGAAGGCACGAAC
CCAGTGGACATAAGCCTGTTCGGTTCGTAAGCTGTAATGCAAGTAGCGTATGCGCTCACGCAACTGGTCC
AGAACCTTGACCGAACGCAGCGGTGGTAACGGCGCAGTGGCGGTTTTCATGGCTTGTTATGACTGTTTTT
TTGGGGTACAGTCTATGCCTCGGGCATCCAAGCAGCAAGCGCGTTACGCCGTGGGTCGATGTTTGATGTT
ATGGAGCAGCAACGATGTTACGCAGCAGGGCAGTCGCCCTAAAACAAAGTTAAACATTATGAGGGAAGCG
GTGATCGCCGAAGTATCGACTCAACTATCAGAGGTAGTTGGCGTCATCGAGCGCCATCTCGAACCGACGT
TGCTGGCCGTACATTTGTACGGCTCCGCAGTGGATGGCGGCCTGAAGCCACACAGTGATATTGATTTGCT
GGTTACGGTGACCGTAAGGCTTGATGAAACAACGCGGCGAGCTTTGATCAACGACCTTTTGGAAACTTCG
GCTTCCCCTGGAGAGAGCGAGATTCTCCGCGCTGTAGAAGTCACCATTGTTGTGCACGACGACATCATTC
CGTGGCGTTATCCAGCTAAGCGCGAACTGCAATTTGGAGAATGGCAGCGCAATGACATTCTTGCAGGTAT
CTTCGAGCCAGCCACGATCGACATTGATCTGGCTATCTTGCTGACAAAAGCAAGAGAACATAGCGTTGCC
TTGGTAGGTCCAGCGGCGGAGGAACTCTTTGATCCGGTTCCTGAACAGGATCTATTTGAGGCGCTAAATG
AAACCTTAACGCTATGGAACTCGCCGCCCGACTGGGCTGGCGATGAGCGAAATGTAGTGCTTACGTTGTC
CCGCATTTGGTACAGCGCAGTAACCGGCAAAATCGCGCCGAAGGATGTCGCTGCCGACTGGGCAATGGAG
CGCCTGCCGGCCCAGTATCAGCCCGTCATACTTGAAGCTAGACAGGCTTATCTTGGACAAGAAGAAGATC
GCTTGGCCTCGCGCGCAGATCAGTTGGAAGAATTTGTCCACTACGTGAAAGGCGAGATCACCAAGGTAGT
CGGCAAATAACCCTCGAGC
